Addgene plasmid #19480: pcDNA5/FRT/TO GFP HSPH1
Depositing lab: Harm Kampinga. Depositing organization: University Medical Center Groningen. Publication: Computational analysis of the human HSPH/HSPA/DNAJ family and cloning of a human HSPH/HSPA/DNAJ expression library. Hageman J, Kampinga HH. Cell Stress Chaperones. 2009 Jan;14(1):1-21. doi: 10.1007/s12192-008-0060-2. Epub 2008 Aug 7. PubMed 18686016.
Backbone
  Vector backbone: pcDNA5/FRT/TO
  Backbone manufacturer: Invitrogen
  Backbone size w/o insert (bp): 5137
  Vector type: Mammalian Expression
  Selectable markers: Hygromycin
Growth in bacteria
  Bacterial resistance: Ampicillin, 100 μg/mL
  Growth temperature: 37°C
  Growth strain: DH5alpha
  Copy number: High Copy
Gene/Insert
  Gene/Insert name: HSPH1 (alt name: HSP105)
  Species: H. sapiens (human)
  Insert size (bp): 3335
  Entrez Gene: HSPH1 (a.k.a. HSP105, HSP105A, HSP105B, NY-CO-25)
  Tag / fusion protein: GFP (N terminal on insert)
  Cloning method: Restriction Enzyme; 5′ cloning site EcoRV (not destroyed); 3′ cloning site XhoI (not destroyed)
  Sequencing primers: 5′ LNCX; 3′ BGH-rev
Terms and licenses: Academic/Nonprofit Terms; Industry Terms: Not Available to Industry
Depositor comments: Part of the HSP110 gene family Disclaimer: For cloning the various HSP genes, the Stratagene reference RNA for cDNA synthesis was used and genes were amplified from this mixture that originates from 10 different cell lines from different somatic origin and ultimately coming from 10 different individuals. This strategy was used to maximize the chance for the presence of individual HSP transcripts. Users must be aware that this mixture thus represents 20 complete haploid genomes, meaning that for each individual gene there might be polymorphisms that could potentially have functional consequences. The library was sequence verified only for the presence of the correct gene. For this particular plasmid, Addgene has confirmed that the HSPH1 has 3 point mutations: D480G, A528V, and N613S. The Kampinga lab considers these SNPs and their effect on function is not known.
How to cite: pcDNA5/FRT/TO GFP HSPH1 was a gift from Harm Kampinga (Addgene plasmid # 19480 ; http://n2t.net/addgene:19480 ; RRID:Addgene_19480)
