[The description below was written by a language model from this plasmid's Addgene catalogue record and pLannotate feature annotations shown in this document.]
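Description:
pcDNA5/FRT/TO GFP HSPH1 is a mammalian expression plasmid built on the Invitrogen pcDNA5/FRT/TO backbone and carrying human HSPH1 (also called HSP105), a member of the HSP110 chaperone family that acts as a nucleotide-exchange factor for HSP70 proteins. The coding sequence was inserted between EcoRV and XhoI sites and is fused at its N terminus to EGFP, so the product can be followed by fluorescence. Transcription is driven by the CMV enhancer/promoter, immediately followed by short tet operator-like matches; these correspond to the "TO" design, in which a Tet repressor supplied by the host cell keeps the promoter silent until tetracycline or doxycycline is added. A bovine growth hormone polyadenylation signal terminates the transcript.

Downstream lies an FRT site placed directly in front of a hygromycin resistance gene with an SV40 poly(A) signal. No complete promoter is annotated upstream of this marker. This fits the usual use of this backbone, in which FLP-mediated recombination into a host cell line carrying a genomic FRT site places the gene behind a promoter and allows hygromycin selection of single-copy, isogenic integrants. In bacteria the plasmid is maintained at high copy through a ColE1/pUC-type origin with ampicillin resistance. Several other annotated fragments (f1 ori, SV40 promoter, ble, lacI) are only partial matches.

The construct belongs to an expression library of human HSPH/HSPA/DNAJ chaperones amplified from a pooled reference RNA derived from ten cell lines, so polymorphisms are possible. This clone carries three substitutions, D480G, A528V and N613S, which the depositors regard as SNPs of unknown functional effect.
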