Features (pLannotate 1.2.2; 22 found; start..end, strand, type, name):
     12..728     +  CDS            EGFP: EGFP is a basic (constitutively fluorescent) green fluorescent protein published in 1996, derived from Aequorea victoria. It is reported to be a rapidly-maturing weak dimer with moderate acid sensitivity.
    771..3344    +  CDS            HSPH1: HS105_HUMAN - Also known as HSP105, HSP110, KIAA0201. Experimental evidence at protein level: Swiss-Prot protein existence level 1. Acts as a nucleotide-exchange factor (NEF) for chaperone proteins HSPA1A and HSPA1B, promoting the release of ADP from HSPA1A/B thereby triggering client/substrate protein release (PubMed:24318877). Prevents the aggregation of denatured proteins in cells under severe stress, on which the ATP levels decrease markedly. Inhibits HSPA8/HSC70 ATPase and chaperone activities (By similarity). From Homo sapiens (Human).
   3391..3615    +  polyA_signal   bGH poly(A) signal: bovine growth hormone polyadenylation signal
   3619..3640    +  promoter       SV40 promoter (fragment): SV40 enhancer and early promoter
   3661..3894    +  rep_origin     f1 ori (fragment) (sequence partly withheld): f1 bacteriophage origin of replication; arrow indicates direction of (+) strand synthesis
   3899..3946    +  protein_bind   FRT: FLP-mediated recombination occurs in the 8-bp core sequence TCTAGAAA (Turan and Bode, 2011). FLP recombinase from the Saccharomyces cerevisiae 2μ plasmid
   3954..4976    +  CDS            HygR: aminoglycoside phosphotransferase from E. coli; aph(4)-Ia; confers resistance to hygromycin
   4986..5111    +  CDS            ble (fragment): BLE_KLEPN - Experimental evidence at protein level: Swiss-Prot protein existence level 1. Binding protein with a strong affinity to the bleomycin family of antibiotics. Binds to CL990; an antimitotic-antibiotic compound. From Klebsiella pneumoniae.
   5106..5227    +  polyA_signal   SV40 poly(A) signal: SV40 polyadenylation signal
   5300..5316    -  protein_bind   lac operator: The lac repressor binds to the lac operator to inhibit transcription in E. coli. This inhibition can be relieved by adding lactose or isopropyl-β-D-thiogalactopyranoside (IPTG). lac repressor encoded by lacI
   5324..5354    -  promoter       lac promoter: promoter for the E. coli lac operon
   5369..5390    -  protein_bind   CAP binding site: CAP binding activates transcription in the presence of cAMP. E. coli catabolite activator protein
   5403..5495    -  CDS            lacI (fragment): lac repressor; lacI; The lac repressor binds to the lac operator to inhibit transcription in E. coli. This inhibition can be relieved by adding lactose or isopropyl-β-D-thiogalactopyranoside (IPTG).
   5678..6266    -  rep_origin     ori: high-copy-number ColE1/pMB1/pBR322/pUC origin of replication
   6437..7297    -  CDS            AmpR: β-lactamase; bla; confers resistance to ampicillin, carbenicillin, and related antibiotics
   7298..7402    -  promoter       AmpR promoter: bla
   7461..7513    -  misc_feature   bom (fragment): basis of mobility region from pBR322
   7668..8047    +  enhancer       CMV enhancer: human cytomegalovirus immediate early enhancer
   8048..8251    +  promoter       CMV promoter: human cytomegalovirus (CMV) immediate early promoter
   8253..8272    +  promoter       PLtetO-1 promoter (fragment): modified phage lambda PL promoter with tet operator sites (Lutz and Bujard, 1997)
   8274..8293    +  promoter       PLtetO-1 promoter (fragment): modified phage lambda PL promoter with tet operator sites (Lutz and Bujard, 1997)
   8301..8334    +  promoter       TRE3GV promoter (fragment): 3rd-generation Tet-responsive promoter that can be activated by binding of Tet-On® 3G, optimized for retroviral and lentiviral vectors
>Addgene plasmid #19480 | pcDNA5/FRT/TO GFP HSPH1 | depositor full sequence | sequence record 9116 | Author sequence
AGCTTGCCACCATGGTGAGCAAGGGCGAGGAGCTGTTCACCGGGGTGGTGCCCATCCTGGTCGAGCTGGA
CGGCGACGTAAACGGCCACAAGTTCAGCGTGTCCGGCGAGGGCGAGGGCGATGCCACCTACGGCAAGCTG
ACCCTGAAGTTCATCTGCACCACCGGCAAGCTGCCCGTGCCCTGGCCCACCCTCGTGACCACCCTGACCT
ACGGCGTGCAGTGCTTCAGCCGCTACCCCGACCACATGAAGCAGCACGACTTCTTCAAGTCCGCCATGCC
CGAAGGCTACGTCCAGGAGCGCACCATCTTCTTCAAGGACGACGGCAACTACAAGACCCGCGCCGAGGTG
AAGTTCGAGGGCGACACCCTGGTGAACCGCATCGAGCTGAAGGGCATCGACTTCAAGGAGGACGGCAACA
TCCTGGGGCACAAGCTGGAGTACAACTACAACAGCCACAACGTCTATATCATGGCCGACAAGCAGAAGAA
CGGCATCAAGGTGAACTTCAAGATCCGCCACAACATCGAGGACGGCAGCGTGCAGCTCGCCGACCACTAC
CAGCAGAACACCCCCATCGGCGACGGCCCCGTGCTGCTGCCCGACAACCACTACCTGAGCACCCAGTCCG
CCCTGAGCAAAGACCCCAACGAGAAGCGCGATCACATGGTCCTGCTGGAGTTCGTGACCGCCGCCGGGAT
CACTCTCGGCATGGACGAGCTGTACAAGGGATCCACTAGTCCAGTGTGGTGGAATTCTGCAGATATCACC
ATGTCGGTGGTGGGGTTGGACGTGGGCTCGCAGAGCTGCTACATCGCGGTAGCCCGGGCCGGGGGCATCG
AGACCATCGCCAATGAGTTCAGCGACCGGTGCACCCCGTCAGTCATATCATTTGGATCAAAAAATAGAAC
AATCGGAGTTGCAGCCAAAAATCAGCAAATCACTCATGCAAACAATACGGTGTCTAACTTCAAAAGATTT
CATGGCCGAGCATTCAATGACCCCTTCATTCAAAAGGAGAAGGAAAACTTGAGTTACGATTTGGTTCCAT
TGAAAAATGGTGGAGTTGGAATAAAGGTAATGTACATGGGTGAAGAACATCTATTTAGTGTGGAGCAGAT
AACAGCCATGTTGTTGACTAAGCTGAAGGAAACTGCTGAAAACAGCCTCAAGAAACCAGTAACAGATTGT
GTTATTTCAGTCCCCTCCTTCTTTACAGATGCTGAGAGGCGATCTGTGTTAGATGCTGCACAGATTGTTG
GCCTAAACTGTTTAAGACTTATGAATGACATGACAGCTGTTGCTTTGAATTACGGAATTTATAAGCAGGA
TCTCCCAAGCCTGGATGAGAAACCTCGGATAGTGGTTTTTGTTGATATGGGACATTCAGCTTTTCAAGTG
TCTGCTTGTGCTTTTAACAAGGGAAAATTGAAGGTACTGGGAACAGCTTTTGATCCTTTCTTAGGAGGAA
AAAACTTCGATGAAAAGTTAGTGGAACATTTTTGTGCAGAATTTAAAACTAAGTACAAGTTGGATGCAAA
ATCCAAAATACGAGCACTCCTACGTCTGTATCAGGAATGTGAAAAACTGAAAAAGCTAATGAGCTCTAAC
AGCACAGACCTTCCACTGAATATCGAATGCTTTATGAATGATAAAGATGTTTCCGGAAAGATGAACAGGT
CACAATTTGAAGAACTCTGTGCTGAACTTCTGCAAAAGATAGAAGTACCCCTTTATTCACTGTTGGAACA
AACTCATCTCAAAGTAGAAGATGTGAGTGCAGTTGAGATTGTTGGAGGCGCTACACGAATTCCAGCTGTG
AAGGAAAGAATTGCCAAATTCTTTGGAAAAGATATTAGCACAACACTCAATGCAGATGAAGCAGTAGCCA
GAGGATGTGCATTACAGTGTGCAATACTTTCCCCGGCATTTAAAGTTAGAGAATTTTCCGTCACAGATGC
AGTTCCTTTTCCAATATCTCTGATCTGGAACCATGATTCAGAAGATACTGAAGGTGTTCATGAAGTCTTT
AGTCGAAACCATGCTGCTCCTTTCTCCAAAGTTCTCACCTTTCTGAGAAGGGGGCCTTTTGAGCTAGAAG
CTTTCTATTCTGATCCCCAAGGAGTTCCATATCCAGAAGCAAAAATAGGCCGCTTTGTAGTTCAGAATGT
TTCTGCACAGAAAGATGGAGAAAAATCTAGAGTAAAAGTCAAAGTGCGAGTCAACACCCATGGCATTTTC
ACCATCTCTACGGCATCTATGGTGGAGAAAGTCCCAACTGAGGAGAATGAAATGTCTTCTGAAGCTGACA
TGGAGTGTCTGAATCAGAGACCACCAGAAAACCCAGACACTGATAAAAATGTCCAGCAAGACAACAGTGA
AGCTGGAACACAGCCCCAGGTACAAACTGATGCTCAACAAACCTCACAGTCTCCCCCTTCACCTGAACTT
ACCTCAGAAGAAAACAAAATCCCAGATGCTGACAAAGCAAATGAAAAAAAAGTTGACCAGCCTCCAGAAG
CTAAAAAGCCCAAAATAAAGGTGGTGAATGTTGAGCTGCCTATTGAAGCCAACTTGGTCTGGCAGTTAGG
GAAAGACCTTCTTAACATGTATATTGAGACAGAGGGTAAGATGATAATGCAAGATAAATTGGAAAAAGAA
AGGAATGATGCTAAAAATGCAGTTGAGGAATATGTGTATGAGTTCAGAGACAAGCTGTGTGGACCATATG
AAAAATTTATATGTGAGCAGGATCATCAAAATTTTTTGAGACTCCTCACAGAAACTGAAGACTGGCTGTA
TGAAGAAGGAGAGGACCAAGCTAAACAAGCATATGTTGACAAGTTGGAAGAATTAATGAAAATTGGCACT
CCAGTTAAAGTTCGGTTTCAGGAAGCTGAAGAACGGCCAAAAATGTTTGAAGAACTAGGACAGAGGCTGC
AGCATTATGCCAAGATAGCAGCTGACTTCAGAAATAAGGATGAGAAATACAACCATATTGATGAGTCTGA
AATGAAAAAAGTGGAGAAGTCTGTTAATGAAGTGATGGAATGGATGAATAATGTCATGAATGCTCAGGCT
AAAAAGAGTCTTGATCAGGATCCAGTTGTACGTGCTCAGGAAATTAAAACAAAAATCAAGGAATTGAACA
ACACATGTGAACCCGTTGTAACACAACCGAAACCAAAAATTGAATCACCCAAACTGGAAAGAACTCCAAA
TGGCCCAAATATTGATAAAAAGGAAGAAGATTTAGAAGACAAAAACAATTTTGGTGCTGAACCTCCACAT
CAGAATGGTGAATGTTACCCTAATGAGAAAAATTCTGTTAATATGGACTTGGACTAGCTCGAGTCTAGAG
GGCCCGTTTAAACCCGCTGATCAGCCTCGACTGTGCCTTCTAGTTGCCAGCCATCTGTTGTTTGCCCCTC
CCCCGTGCCTTCCTTGACCCTGGAAGGTGCCACTCCCACTGTCCTTTCCTAATAAAATGAGGAAATTGCA
TCGCATTGTCTGAGTAGGTGTCATTCTATTCTGGGGGGTGGGGTGGGGCAGGACAGCAAGGGGGAGGATT
GGGAAGACAATAGCAGGCATGCTGGGGATGCGGTGGGCTCTATGGCTTCTGAGGCGGAAAGAACCAGCTG
GGGCTCTAGGGGGTATCCCC
[124 nt withheld, positions 3661-3784]
C
[91 nt withheld, positions 3786-3876]
AGGGTGATGGTTCACGTACCTAGAAGTTCCTATTCCGAAGTTCCTATTCTCTAGAAAGTATAGGAACTTC
CTTGGCCAAAAAGCCTGAACTCACCGCGACGTCTGTCGAGAAGTTTCTGATCGAAAAGTTCGACAGCGTC
TCCGACCTGATGCAGCTCTCGGAGGGCGAAGAATCTCGTGCTTTCAGCTTCGATGTAGGAGGGCGTGGAT
ATGTCCTGCGGGTAAATAGCTGCGCCGATGGTTTCTACAAAGATCGTTATGTTTATCGGCACTTTGCATC
GGCCGCGCTCCCGATTCCGGAAGTGCTTGACATTGGGGAATTCAGCGAGAGCCTGACCTATTGCATCTCC
CGCCGTGCACAGGGTGTCACGTTGCAAGACCTGCCTGAAACCGAACTGCCCGCTGTTCTGCAGCCGGTCG
CGGAGGCCATGGATGCGATCGCTGCGGCCGATCTTAGCCAGACGAGCGGGTTCGGCCCATTCGGACCGCA
AGGAATCGGTCAATACACTACATGGCGTGATTTCATATGCGCGATTGCTGATCCCCATGTGTATCACTGG
CAAACTGTGATGGACGACACCGTCAGTGCGTCCGTCGCGCAGGCTCTCGATGAGCTGATGCTTTGGGCCG
AGGACTGCCCCGAAGTCCGGCACCTCGTGCACGCGGATTTCGGCTCCAACAATGTCCTGACGGACAATGG
CCGCATAACAGCGGTCATTGACTGGAGCGAGGCGATGTTCGGGGATTCCCAATACGAGGTCGCCAACATC
TTCTTCTGGAGGCCGTGGTTGGCTTGTATGGAGCAGCAGACGCGCTACTTCGAGCGGAGGCATCCGGAGC
TTGCAGGATCGCCGCGGCTCCGGGCGTATATGCTCCGCATTGGTCTTGACCAACTCTATCAGAGCTTGGT
TGACGGCAATTTCGATGATGCAGCTTGGGCGCAGGGTCGATGCGACGCAATCGTCCGATCCGGAGCCGGG
ACTGTCGGGCGTACACAAATCGCCCGCAGAAGCGCGGCCGTCTGGACCGATGGCTGTGTAGAAGTACTCG
CCGATAGTGGAAACCGACGCCCCAGCACTCGTCCGAGGGCAAAGGAATAGCACGTACTACGAGATTTCGA
TTCCACCGCCGCCTTCTATGAAAGGTTGGGCTTCGGAATCGTTTTCCGGGACGCCGGCTGGATGATCCTC
CAGCGCGGGGATCTCATGCTGGAGTTCTTCGCCCACCCCAACTTGTTTATTGCAGCTTATAATGGTTACA
AATAAAGCAATAGCATCACAAATTTCACAAATAAAGCATTTTTTTCACTGCATTCTAGTTGTGGTTTGTC
CAAACTCATCAATGTATCTTATCATGTCTGTATACCGTCGACCTCTAGCTAGAGCTTGGCGTAATCATGG
TCATAGCTGTTTCCTGTGTGAAATTGTTATCCGCTCACAATTCCACACAACATACGAGCCGGAAGCATAA
AGTGTAAAGCCTGGGGTGCCTAATGAGTGAGCTAACTCACATTAATTGCGTTGCGCTCACTGCCCGCTTT
CCAGTCGGGAAACCTGTCGTGCCAGCTGCATTAATGAATCGGCCAACGCGCGGGGAGAGGCGGTTTGCGT
ATTGGGCGCTCTTCCGCTTCCTCGCTCACTGACTCGCTGCGCTCGGTCGTTCGGCTGCGGCGAGCGGTAT
CAGCTCACTCAAAGGCGGTAATACGGTTATCCACAGAATCAGGGGATAACGCAGGAAAGAACATGTGAGC
AAAAGGCCAGCAAAAGGCCAGGAACCGTAAAAAGGCCGCGTTGCTGGCGTTTTTCCATAGGCTCCGCCCC
CCTGACGAGCATCACAAAAATCGACGCTCAAGTCAGAGGTGGCGAAACCCGACAGGACTATAAAGATACC
AGGCGTTTCCCCCTGGAAGCTCCCTCGTGCGCTCTCCTGTTCCGACCCTGCCGCTTACCGGATACCTGTC
CGCCTTTCTCCCTTCGGGAAGCGTGGCGCTTTCTCATAGCTCACGCTGTAGGTATCTCAGTTCGGTGTAG
GTCGTTCGCTCCAAGCTGGGCTGTGTGCACGAACCCCCCGTTCAGCCCGACCGCTGCGCCTTATCCGGTA
ACTATCGTCTTGAGTCCAACCCGGTAAGACACGACTTATCGCCACTGGCAGCAGCCACTGGTAACAGGAT
TAGCAGAGCGAGGTATGTAGGCGGTGCTACAGAGTTCTTGAAGTGGTGGCCTAACTACGGCTACACTAGA
AGAACAGTATTTGGTATCTGCGCTCTGCTGAAGCCAGTTACCTTCGGAAAAAGAGTTGGTAGCTCTTGAT
CCGGCAAACAAACCACCGCTGGTAGCGGTGGTTTTTTTGTTTGCAAGCAGCAGATTACGCGCAGAAAAAA
AGGATCTCAAGAAGATCCTTTGATCTTTTCTACGGGGTCTGACGCTCAGTGGAACGAAAACTCACGTTAA
GGGATTTTGGTCATGAGATTATCAAAAAGGATCTTCACCTAGATCCTTTTAAATTAAAAATGAAGTTTTA
AATCAATCTAAAGTATATATGAGTAAACTTGGTCTGACAGTTACCAATGCTTAATCAGTGAGGCACCTAT
CTCAGCGATCTGTCTATTTCGTTCATCCATAGTTGCCTGACTCCCCGTCGTGTAGATAACTACGATACGG
GAGGGCTTACCATCTGGCCCCAGTGCTGCAATGATACCGCGAGACCCACGCTCACCGGCTCCAGATTTAT
CAGCAATAAACCAGCCAGCCGGAAGGGCCGAGCGCAGAAGTGGTCCTGCAACTTTATCCGCCTCCATCCA
GTCTATTAATTGTTGCCGGGAAGCTAGAGTAAGTAGTTCGCCAGTTAATAGTTTGCGCAACGTTGTTGCC
ATTGCTACAGGCATCGTGGTGTCACGCTCGTCGTTTGGTATGGCTTCATTCAGCTCCGGTTCCCAACGAT
CAAGGCGAGTTACATGATCCCCCATGTTGTGCAAAAAAGCGGTTAGCTCCTTCGGTCCTCCGATCGTTGT
CAGAAGTAAGTTGGCCGCAGTGTTATCACTCATGGTTATGGCAGCACTGCATAATTCTCTTACTGTCATG
CCATCCGTAAGATGCTTTTCTGTGACTGGTGAGTACTCAACCAAGTCATTCTGAGAATAGTGTATGCGGC
GACCGAGTTGCTCTTGCCCGGCGTCAATACGGGATAATACCGCGCCACATAGCAGAACTTTAAAAGTGCT
CATCATTGGAAAACGTTCTTCGGGGCGAAAACTCTCAAGGATCTTACCGCTGTTGAGATCCAGTTCGATG
TAACCCACTCGTGCACCCAACTGATCTTCAGCATCTTTTACTTTCACCAGCGTTTCTGGGTGAGCAAAAA
CAGGAAGGCAAAATGCCGCAAAAAAGGGAATAAGGGCGACACGGAAATGTTGAATACTCATACTCTTCCT
TTTTCAATATTATTGAAGCATTTATCAGGGTTATTGTCTCATGAGCGGATACATATTTGAATGTATTTAG
AAAAATAAACAAATAGGGGTTCCGCGCACATTTCCCCGAAAAGTGCCACCTGACGTCGACGGATCGGGAG
ATCTCCCGATCCCCTATGGTGCACTCTCAGTACAATCTGCTCTGATGCCGCATAGTTAAGCCAGTATCTG
CTCCCTGCTTGTGTGTTGGAGGTCGCTGAGTAGTGCGCGAGCAAAATTTAAGCTACAACAAGGCAAGGCT
TGACCGACAATTGCATGAAGAATCTGCTTAGGGTTAGGCGTTTTGCGCTGCTTCGCGATGTACGGGCCAG
ATATACGCGTTGACATTGATTATTGACTAGTTATTAATAGTAATCAATTACGGGGTCATTAGTTCATAGC
CCATATATGGAGTTCCGCGTTACATAACTTACGGTAAATGGCCCGCCTGGCTGACCGCCCAACGACCCCC
GCCCATTGACGTCAATAATGACGTATGTTCCCATAGTAACGCCAATAGGGACTTTCCATTGACGTCAATG
GGTGGAGTATTTACGGTAAACTGCCCACTTGGCAGTACATCAAGTGTATCATATGCCAAGTACGCCCCCT
ATTGACGTCAATGACGGTAAATGGCCCGCCTGGCATTATGCCCAGTACATGACCTTATGGGACTTTCCTA
CTTGGCAGTACATCTACGTATTAGTCATCGCTATTACCATGGTGATGCGGTTTTGGCAGTACATCAATGG
GCGTGGATAGCGGTTTGACTCACGGGGATTTCCAAGTCTCCACCCCATTGACGTCAATGGGAGTTTGTTT
TGGCACCAAAATCAACGGGACTTTCCAAAATGTCGTAACAACTCCGCCCCATTGACGCAAATGGGCGGTA
GGCGTGTACGGTGGGAGGTCTATATAAGCAGAGCTCTCCCTATCAGTGATAGAGATCTCCCTATCAGTGA
TAGAGATCGTCGACGAGCTCGTTTAGTGAACCGTCAGATCGCCTGGAGACGCCATCCACGCTGTTTTGAC
CTCCATAGAAGACACCGGGACCGATCCAGCCTCCGGACTCTAGCGTTTAAACTTA
