>Addgene plasmid #19480 | pcDNA5/FRT/TO GFP HSPH1 | addgene partial sequence | sequence record 25257 | 19480 with EGFP-C
CTCGGNTGGNNGAGCTGTACAAGGGATCCACTAGTCCAGTGTGGTGGAATTCTGCAGATATCACCATGTC
GGTGGTGGGGTTGGACGTGGGCTCGCAGAGCTGCTACATCGCGGTAGCCCGGGCCGGGGGCATCGAGACC
ATCGCCAATGAGTTCAGCGACCGGTGCACCCCGTCAGTCATATCATTTGGATCAAAAAATAGAACAATCG
GAGTTGCAGCCAAAAATCAGCAAATCACTCATGCAAACAATACGGTGTCTAACTTCAAAAGATTTCATGG
CCGAGCATTCAATGACCCCTTCATTCAAAAGGAGAAGGAAAACTTGAGTTACGATTTGGTTCCATTGAAA
AATGGTGGAGTTGGAATAAAGGTAATGTACATGGGTGAAGAACATCTATTTAGTGTGGAGCAGATAACAG
CCATGTTGTTGACTAAGCTGAAGGAAACTGCTGAAAACAGCCTCAAGAAACCAGTAACAGATTGTGTTAT
TTCAGTCCCCTCCTTCTTTACAGATGCTGAGAGGCGATCTGTGTTAGATGCTGCACAGATTGTTGGCCTA
AACTGTTTAAGACTTATGAATGACATGACAGCTGTTGCTTTGAATTACGGAATTTATAAGCAGGATCTCC
