>Addgene plasmid #19480 | pcDNA5/FRT/TO GFP HSPH1 | addgene partial sequence | sequence record 39045 | hHSPH1-F6 5'-AGTTGACCAGCCTCCAGAAGCTA-3'
GAGCTGCCTATTGAAGCCAACTTGGTCTGGCAGTTAGGGAAAGACCTTCTTAACATGTATATTGAGACAG
AGGGTAAGATGATAATGCAAGATAAATTGGAAAAAGAAAGGAATGATGCTAAAAATGCAGTTGAGGAATA
TGTGTATGAGTTCAGAGACAAGCTGTGTGGACCATATGAAAAATTTATATGTGAGCAGGGTCATCAAAAT
TTTTTGAGACTCCTCACAGAAACTGAAGACTGGCTGTATGAAGAAGGAGAGGACCAAGCTAAACAAGCAT
ATGTTGACAAGTTGGAAGAATTAATGAAAATTGGCACTCCAGTTAAAGTTCGGTTTCAGGAAGTTGAAGA
ACGGCCAAAAATGTTTGAAGAACTAGGACAGAGGCTGCAGCATTATGCCAAGATAGCAGCTGACTTCAGA
AATAAGGATGAGAAATACAACCATATTGATGAGTCTGAAATGAAAAAAGTGGAGAAGTCTGTTAATGAAG
TGATGGAATGGATGAATAATGTCATGAATGCTCAGGCTAAAAAGAGTCTTGATCAGGATCCAGTTGTACG
TGCTCAGGAAATTAAAACAAAAATCAAGGAATTGAACAGCACATGTGAACCCGTTGTAACACAACCGAAA
CCAAAAATTGAATCACCCAAACTGG
