>Addgene plasmid #19480 | pcDNA5/FRT/TO GFP HSPH1 | addgene partial sequence | sequence record 39047 | hHSPH1-F7 5'-TTTCAGGAAGCTGAAGAACGGCCAA-3'
TGCAGCATTATGCCAAGATAGCAGCTGACTTCAGAAATAAGGATGAGAAATACAACCATATTGATGAGTC
TGAAATGAAAAAAGTGGAGAAGTCTGTTAATGAAGTGATGGAATGGATGAATAATGTCATGAATGCTCAG
GCTAAAAAGAGTCTTGATCAGGATCCAGTTGTACGTGCTCAGGAAATTAAAACAAAAATCAAGGAATTGA
ACAGCACATGTGAACCCGTTGTAACACAACCGAAACCAAAAATTGAATCACCCAAACTGGAAAGAACTCC
AAATGGCCCAAATATTGATAAAAAGGAAGAAGATTTAGAAGACAAAAACAATTTTGGTGCTGAACCTCCA
CATCAGAATGGTGAATGTTACCCTAATGAGAAAAATTCTGTTAATATGGACTTGGACTAGCTCGAGTCTA
GAGGGCCCGTTTAAACCCGCTGATCAGCCTCGACTGTGCCTTCTAGTTGCCAGCCATCTGTTGTTTGCCC
CTCCCCCGTGCCTTCCTTGACCCTGGAAGGTGCCACTCCCACTGTCCTTTCCTAATAAAATGAGGAAATT
GCATCGCATTGTCTGAGTAGGTGTCATTCTATTCTGGGGGGTGGGGTGGGGCAGGACAGCAAGGGGGAGG
ATTGGGAAGACAATAGCAGGCATGCTGGGGATGCGGTGGGCTCTATGGCTTCT
